Addgene plasmid #183381: pET28_human-Caspase-4_enzymatic-domain
Purpose: Overexpression of catalytic domain of inflammatory caspase in bacteria
Depositing lab: Jonathan Kagan. Depositing organization: Boston Children's Hospital. Publication: Evolution-inspired redesign of the LPS receptor caspase-4 into an interleukin-1beta converting enzyme. Devant P, Cao A, Kagan JC. Sci Immunol. 2021 Aug 10;6(62). doi: 10.1126/sciimmunol.abh3567. PubMed 34734155.
Backbone
  Vector backbone: pET28a
  Backbone size w/o insert (bp): 5400
  Vector type: Bacterial Expression
Growth in bacteria
  Bacterial resistance: Kanamycin, 50 μg/mL
  Growth temperature: 37°C
  Growth strain: DH5alpha
  Copy number: High Copy
Gene/Insert
  Gene/Insert name: Caspase-4 (AA94-377)
  Species: H. sapiens (human)
  Insert size (bp): 1000
  Entrez Gene: CASP4 (a.k.a. ICE(rel)II, ICEREL-II, ICH-2, Mih1, Mih1/TX, TX)
  Promoter: T7
  Tag / fusion protein: His-TEV (N terminal on insert)
  Cloning method: Restriction Enzyme; 5′ cloning site BamHI (not destroyed); 3′ cloning site EcoRI (not destroyed)
  Sequencing primers: 5′ T7-fwd; 3′ T7-term
Terms and licenses: Academic/Nonprofit Terms; Industry Terms: Not Available to Industry
How to cite: pET28_human-Caspase-4_enzymatic-domain was a gift from Jonathan Kagan (Addgene plasmid # 183381 ; http://n2t.net/addgene:183381 ; RRID:Addgene_183381)
