[The description below was written by a language model from this plasmid's Addgene catalogue record and pLannotate feature annotations shown in this document.]
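Description:
pET28_human-Caspase-4_enzymatic-domain is a bacterial expression plasmid built on the pET28a backbone for overproducing the catalytic domain of human caspase-4 (CASP4, residues 94–377), an inflammatory caspase, in E. coli. The sequenced plasmid is about 6.2 kb. It is maintained through a ColE1/pMB1-type origin accompanied by the bom region and the rop gene, and is selected with kanamycin via an aminoglycoside phosphotransferase (KanR) cassette. An f1 origin is also present. The short tetracycline-resistance and AmpR-promoter fragments in the annotation appear to be pBR322-derived backbone remnants rather than functional markers.

The insert was cloned between BamHI and EcoRI sites, both retained, downstream of a T7 promoter fused to a lac operator and the phage T7 gene 10 ribosome binding site. The plasmid-borne lacI gene supplies lac repressor, so transcription requires a host that provides T7 RNA polymerase and is induced with IPTG or lactose. A T7 terminator closes the unit. The reading frame begins with an N-terminal His tag (picked up by the annotation as a partial composite-tag match), followed by the vector's thrombin site and then a TEV protease site directly ahead of the CASP4 fragment, allowing metal-affinity purification and later removal of the tag. A His-tag sequence also lies downstream of the insert in the vector, but the record lists only the N-terminal His-TEV tag and does not state whether the downstream one is translated. The stated use is bacterial overexpression of the caspase-4 enzymatic domain, which suits biochemical studies of the recombinant protease.
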