Features (pLannotate 1.2.2; 22 found; start..end, strand, type, name):
    463..480     +  CDS            9xHis (fragment): 9xHis affinity tag
    490..539     +  CDS            SET1 (fragment): solubility-enhancement tag derived from T7 phage gene 10B
    547..594     +  terminator     T7 terminator: transcription terminator for bacteriophage T7 RNA polymerase
    631..1059    +  rep_origin     f1 ori (sequence partly withheld): f1 bacteriophage origin of replication; arrow indicates direction of (+) strand synthesis
   1112..1169    +  promoter       AmpR promoter (fragment): bla
   1178..1993    -  CDS            KanR: aminoglycoside phosphotransferase; aph(3')-Ia; confers resistance to kanamycin in bacteria or G418 (Geneticin®) in eukaryotes
   2115..2703    +  rep_origin     ori: high-copy-number ColE1/pMB1/pBR322/pUC origin of replication
   2889..3028    -  misc_feature   bom: basis of mobility region from pBR322
   3130..3321    -  CDS            rop: Rop protein, which maintains plasmids at low copy number; rop
   3338..3718    +  CDS            YPB1_ECOLX: Protein predicted: Swiss-Prot protein existence level 4. From Escherichia coli.
   3790..4081    -  CDS            TcR (fragment): tetracycline efflux protein; tet; confers resistance to tetracycline
   4096..4117    -  protein_bind   CAP binding site: CAP binding activates transcription in the presence of cAMP. E. coli catabolite activator protein
   4130..5212    -  CDS            lacI: lac repressor; lacI; The lac repressor binds to the lac operator to inhibit transcription in E. coli. This inhibition can be relieved by adding lactose or isopropyl-β-D-thiogalactopyranoside (IPTG).
   5213..5290    -  promoter       lacI promoter: lacI
   5298..5577    -  CDS            TcR (fragment): tetracycline efflux protein; tet; confers resistance to tetracycline
   5599..5617    +  promoter       T7 promoter: promoter for bacteriophage T7 RNA polymerase
   5618..5642    +  protein_bind   lac operator: The lac repressor binds to the lac operator to inhibit transcription in E. coli. This inhibition can be relieved by adding lactose or isopropyl-β-D-thiogalactopyranoside (IPTG). lac repressor encoded by lacI
   5657..5679    +  RBS            RBS: efficient ribosome binding site from bacteriophage T7 gene 10 (Olins and Rangwala, 1989)
   5698..5714    +  CDS            capTEV™ (fragment): composite tag for in vivo biotinylation, TEV protease cleavage, and 6xHis tagging
   5725..5742    +  CDS            thrombin site: thrombin recognition and cleavage site
   5749..5769    +  CDS            TEV site: tobacco etch virus (TEV) protease recognition and cleavage site
   5776..419     +  CDS            CASP4 (fragment) (across the origin): CASP4_HUMAN - Also known as ICH2 From Homo sapiens (Human).
>Addgene plasmid #183381 | pET28_human-Caspase-4_enzymatic-domain | addgene full sequence | sequence record 361186 | Addgene NGS Result
TCAACAACCGCAACTGCCTCAGTCTGAAGGACAAACCCAAGGTCATCATTGTCCAGGCCTGCAGAGGTGC
AAACCGTGGGGAACTGTGGGTCAGAGACTCTCCAGCATCCTTGGAAGTGGCCTCTTCACAGTCATCTGAG
AACCTGGAGGAAGATGCTGTTTACAAGACCCACGTGGAGAAGGACTTCATTGCTTTCTGCTCTTCAACGC
CACACAACGTGTCCTGGAGAGACAGCACAATGGGCTCTATCTTCATCACACAACTCATCACATGCTTCCA
GAAATATTCTTGGTGCTGCCACCTAGAGGAAGTATTTCGGAAGGTACAGCAATCATTTGAAACTCCAAGG
GCCAAAGCTCAAATGCCCACCATAGAACGACTGTCCATGACAAGATATTTCTACCTCTTTCCTGGCAATT
GAGAATTCGAGCTCCGTCGACAAGCTTGCGGCCGCACTCGAGCACCACCACCACCACCACTGAGATCCGG
CTGCTAACAAAGCCCGAAAGGAAGCTGAGTTGGCTGCTGCCACCGCTGAGCAATAACTAGCATAACCCCT
TGGGGCCTCTAAACGGGTCTTGAGGGGTTTTTTGCTGAAAGGAGGAACTATATCCGGATTGGCGAATGGG
[124 nt withheld, positions 631-754]
C
[91 nt withheld, positions 756-846]
A
[49 nt withheld, positions 848-896]
CCTTTGACGTTGGAGTCCACGTTCTTT
[37 nt withheld, positions 924-960]
ACCCTATCTCGGTCTATTCTTTTGATTTATAAGGGATTTTGCCGATTTCGGCCTATTGGTTAAAAAATGA
GCTGATTTAACAAAAATTTAACGCGAATTTTAACAAAATATTAACGCTTACAATTTAGGTGGCACTTTTC
GGGGAAATGTGCGCGGAACCCCTATTTGTTTATTTTTCTAAATACATTCAAATATGTATCCGCTCATGAA
TTAATTCTTAGAAAAACTCATCGAGCATCAAATGAAACTGCAATTTATTCATATCAGGATTATCAATACC
ATATTTTTGAAAAAGCCGTTTCTGTAATGAAGGAGAAAACTCACCGAGGCAGTTCCATAGGATGGCAAGA
TCCTGGTATCGGTCTGCGATTCCGACTCGTCCAACATCAATACAACCTATTAATTTCCCCTCGTCAAAAA
TAAGGTTATCAAGTGAGAAATCACCATGAGTGACGACTGAATCCGGTGAGAATGGCAAAAGTTTATGCAT
TTCTTTCCAGACTTGTTCAACAGGCCAGCCATTACGCTCGTCATCAAAATCACTCGCATCAACCAAACCG
TTATTCATTCGTGATTGCGCCTGAGCGAGACGAAATACGCGATCGCTGTTAAAAGGACAATTACAAACAG
GAATCGAATGCAACCGGCGCAGGAACACTGCCAGCGCATCAACAATATTTTCACCTGAATCAGGATATTC
TTCTAATACCTGGAATGCTGTTTTCCCGGGGATCGCAGTGGTGAGTAACCATGCATCATCAGGAGTACGG
ATAAAATGCTTGATGGTCGGAAGAGGCATAAATTCCGTCAGCCAGTTTAGTCTGACCATCTCATCTGTAA
CATCATTGGCAACGCTACCTTTGCCATGTTTCAGAAACAACTCTGGCGCATCGGGCTTCCCATACAATCG
ATAGATTGTCGCACCTGATTGCCCGACATTATCGCGAGCCCATTTATACCCATATAAATCAGCATCCATG
TTGGAATTTAATCGCGGCCTAGAGCAAGACGTTTCCCGTTGAATATGGCTCATAACACCCCTTGTATTAC
TGTTTATGTAAGCAGACAGTTTTATTGTTCATGACCAAAATCCCTTAACGTGAGTTTTCGTTCCACTGAG
CGTCAGACCCCGTAGAAAAGATCAAAGGATCTTCTTGAGATCCTTTTTTTCTGCGCGTAATCTGCTGCTT
GCAAACAAAAAAACCACCGCTACCAGCGGTGGTTTGTTTGCCGGATCAAGAGCTACCAACTCTTTTTCCG
AAGGTAACTGGCTTCAGCAGAGCGCAGATACCAAATACTGTCCTTCTAGTGTAGCCGTAGTTAGGCCACC
ACTTCAAGAACTCTGTAGCACCGCCTACATACCTCGCTCTGCTAATCCTGTTACCAGTGGCTGCTGCCAG
TGGCGATAAGTCGTGTCTTACCGGGTTGGACTCAAGACGATAGTTACCGGATAAGGCGCAGCGGTCGGGC
TGAACGGGGGGTTCGTGCACACAGCCCAGCTTGGAGCGAACGACCTACACCGAACTGAGATACCTACAGC
GTGAGCTATGAGAAAGCGCCACGCTTCCCGAAGGGAGAAAGGCGGACAGGTATCCGGTAAGCGGCAGGGT
CGGAACAGGAGAGCGCACGAGGGAGCTTCCAGGGGGAAACGCCTGGTATCTTTATAGTCCTGTCGGGTTT
CGCCACCTCTGACTTGAGCGTCGATTTTTGTGATGCTCGTCAGGGGGGCGGAGCCTATGGAAAAACGCCA
GCAACGCGGCCTTTTTACGGTTCCTGGCCTTTTGCTGGCCTTTTGCTCACATGTTCTTTCCTGCGTTATC
CCCTGATTCTGTGGATAACCGTATTACCGCCTTTGAGTGAGCTGATACCGCTCGCCGCAGCCGAACGACC
GAGCGCAGCGAGTCAGTGAGCGAGGAAGCGGAAGAGCGCCTGATGCGGTATTTTCTCCTTACGCATCTGT
GCGGTATTTCACACCGCAATGGTGCACTCTCAGTACAATCTGCTCTGATGCCGCATAGTTAAGCCAGTAT
ACACTCCGCTATCGCTACGTGACTGGGTCATGGCTGCGCCCCGACACCCGCCAACACCCGCTGACGCGCC
CTGACGGGCTTGTCTGCTCCCGGCATCCGCTTACAGACAAGCTGTGACCGTCTCCGGGAGCTGCATGTGT
CAGAGGTTTTCACCGTCATCACCGAAACGCGCGAGGCAGCTGCGGTAAAGCTCATCAGCGTGGTCGTGAA
GCGATTCACAGATGTCTGCCTGTTCATCCGCGTCCAGCTCGTTGAGTTTCTCCAGAAGCGTTAATGTCTG
GCTTCTGATAAAGCGGGCCATGTTAAGGGCGGTTTTTTCCTGTTTGGTCACTGATGCCTCCGTGTAAGGG
GGATTTCTGTTCATGGGGGTAATGATACCGATGAAACGAGAGAGGATGCTCACGATACGGGTTACTGATG
ATGAACATGCCCGGTTACTGGAACGTTGTGAGGGTAAACAACTGGCGGTATGGATGCGGCGGGACCAGAG
AAAAATCACTCAGGGTCAATGCCAGCGCTTCGTTAATACAGATGTAGGTGTTCCACAGGGTAGCCAGCAG
CATCCTGCGATGCAGATCCGGAACATAATGGTGCAGGGCGCTGACTTCCGCGTTTCCAGACTTTACGAAA
CACGGAAACCGAAGACCATTCATGTTGTTGCTCAGGTCGCAGACGTTTTGCAGCAGCAGTCGCTTCACGT
TCGCTCGCGTATCGGTGATTCATTCTGCTAACCAGTAAGGCAACCCCGCCAGCCTAGCCGGGTCCTCAAC
GACAGGAGCACGATCATGCGCACCCGTGGGGCCGCCATGCCGGCGATAATGGCCTGCTTCTCGCCGAAAC
GTTTGGTGGCGGGACCAGTGACGAAGGCTTGAGCGAGGGCGTGCAAGATTCCGAATACCGCAAGCGACAG
GCCGATCATCGTCGCGCTCCAGCGAAAGCGGTCCTCGCCGAAAATGACCCAGAGCGCTGCCGGCACCTGT
CCTACGAGTTGCATGATAAAGAAGACAGTCATAAGTGCGGCGACGATAGTCATGCCCCGCGCCCACCGGA
AGGAGCTGACTGGGTTGAAGGCTCTCAAGGGCATCGGTCGAGATCCCGGTGCCTAATGAGTGAGCTAACT
TACATTAATTGCGTTGCGCTCACTGCCCGCTTTCCAGTCGGGAAACCTGTCGTGCCAGCTGCATTAATGA
ATCGGCCAACGCGCGGGGAGAGGCGGTTTGCGTATTGGGCGCCAGGGTGGTTTTTCTTTTCACCAGTGAG
ACGGGCAACAGCTGATTGCCCTTCACCGCCTGGCCCTGAGAGAGTTGCAGCAAGCGGTCCACGCTGGTTT
GCCCCAGCAGGCGAAAATCCTGTTTGATGGTGGTTAACGGCGGGATATAACATGAGCTGTCTTCGGTATC
GTCGTATCCCACTACCGAGATATCCGCACCAACGCGCAGCCCGGACTCGGTAATGGCGCGCATTGCGCCC
AGCGCCATCTGATCGTTGGCAACCAGCATCGCAGTGGGAACGATGCCCTCATTCAGCATTTGCATGGTTT
GTTGAAAACCGGACATGGCACTCCAGTCGCCTTCCCGTTCCGCTATCGGCTGAATTTGATTGCGAGTGAG
ATATTTATGCCAGCCAGCCAGACGCAGACGCGCCGAGACAGAACTTAATGGGCCCGCTAACAGCGCGATT
TGCTGGTGACCCAATGCGACCAGATGCTCCACGCCCAGTCGCGTACCGTCTTCATGGGAGAAAATAATAC
TGTTGATGGGTGTCTGGTCAGAGACATCAAGAAATAACGCCGGAACATTAGTGCAGGCAGCTTCCACAGC
AATGGCATCCTGGTCATCCAGCGGATAGTTAATGATCAGCCCACTGACGCGTTGCGCGAGAAGATTGTGC
ACCGCCGCTTTACAGGCTTCGACGCCGCTTCGTTCTACCATCGACACCACCACGCTGGCACCCAGTTGAT
CGGCGCGAGATTTAATCGCCGCGACAATTTGCGACGGCGCGTGCAGGGCCAGACTGGAGGTGGCAACGCC
AATCAGCAACGACTGTTTGCCCGCCAGTTGTTGTGCCACGCGGTTGGGAATGTAATTCAGCTCCGCCATC
GCCGCTTCCACTTTTTCCCGCGTTTTCGCAGAAACGTGGCTGGCCTGGTTCACCACGCGGGAAACGGTCT
GATAAGAGACACCGGCATACTCTGCGACATCGTATAACGTTACTGGTTTCACATTCACCACCCTGAATTG
ACTCTCTTCCGGGCGCTATCATGCCATACCGCGAAAGGTTTTGCGCCATTCGATGGTGTCCGGGATCTCG
ACGCTCTCCCTTATGCGACTCCTGCATTAGGAAGCAGCCCAGTAGTAGGTTGAGGCCGTTGAGCACCGCC
GCCGCAAGGAATGGTGCATGCAAGGAGATGGCGCCCAACAGTCCCCCGGCCACGGGGCCTGCCACCATAC
CCACGCCGAAACAAGCGCTCATGAGCCCGAAGTGGCGAGCCCGATCTTCCCCATCGGTGATGTCGGCGAT
ATAGGCGCCAGCAACCGCACCTGTGGCGCCGGTGATGCCGGCCACGATGCGTCCGGCGTAGAGGATCGAG
ATCTCGATCCCGCGAAATTAATACGACTCACTATAGGGGAATTGTGAGCGGATAACAATTCCCCTCTAGA
AATAATTTTGTTTAACTTTAAGAAGGAGATATACCATGGGCAGCAGCCATCATCATCATCATCACAGCAG
CGGCCTGGTGCCGCGCGGCAGCCATATGGAAAACCTGTATTTTCAGGGCGGATCCGCTGGACCACCTGAG
TCAGGAGAATCTACAGATGCCCTCAAGCTTTGTCCTCATGAAGAATTCCTGAGACTATGTAAAGAAAGAG
CTGAAGAGATCTATCCAATAAAGGAGAGAAACAACCGCACACGCCTGGCTCTCATCATATGCAATACAGA
GTTTGACCATCTGCCTCCGAGGAATGGAGCTGACTTTGACATCACAGGGATGAAGGAGCTACTTGAGGGT
CTGGACTATAGTGTAGATGTAGAAGAGAATCTGACAGCCAGGGATATGGAGTCAGCGCTGAGGGCATTTG
CTACCAGACCAGAGCACAAGTCCTCTGACAGCACATTCTTGGTACTCATGTCTCATGGCATCCTGGAGGG
AATCTGCGGAACTGTGCATGATGAGAAAAAACCAGATGTGCTGCTTTATGACACCATCTTCCAGATAT
